>Addgene plasmid #142203 | TFORF0764 | addgene full sequence | sequence record 397716 | Addgene NGS Result
TTAATGTAGTCTTATGCAATACTCTTGTAGTCTTGCAACATGGTAACGATGAGTTAGCAACATGCCTTAC
AAGGAGAGAAAAAGCACCGTGCATGCCGATTGGTGGAAGTAAGGTGGTACGATCGTGCCTTATTAGGAAG
GCAACAGACGGGTCTGACATGGATTGGACGAACCACTGAATTGCCGCATTGCAGAGATATTGTATTTAAG
TGCCTAGCTCGATACATAAACGGGTCTCTCTGGTTAGACCAGATCTGAGCCTGGGAGCTCTCTGGCTAAC
TAGGGAACCCACTGCTTAAGCCTCAATAAAGCTTGCCTTGAGTGCTTCAAGTAGTGTGTGCCCGTCTGTT
GTGTGACTCTGGTAACTAGAGATCCCTCAGACCCTTTTAGTCAGTGTGGAAAATCTCTAGCAGTGGCGCC
CGAACAGGGACTTGAAAGCGAAAGGGAAACCAGAGGAGCTCTCTCGACGCAGGACTCGGCTTGCTGAAGC
GCGCACGGCAAGAGGCGAGGGGCGGCGACTGGTGAGTACGCCAAAAATTTTGACTAGCGGAGGCTAGAAG
GAGAGAGATGGGTGCGAGAGCGTCAGTATTAAGCGGGGGAGAATTAGATCGCGATGGGAAAAAATTCGGT
TAAGGCCAGGGGGAAAGAAAAAATATAAATTAAAACATATAGTATGGGCAAGCAGGGAGCTAGAACGATT
CGCAGTTAATCCTGGCCTGTTAGAAACATCAGAAGGCTGTAGACAAATACTGGGACAGCTACAACCATCC
CTTCAGACAGGATCAGAAGAACTTAGATCATTATATAATACAGTAGCAACCCTCTATTGTGTGCATCAAA
GGATAGAGATAAAAGACACCAAGGAAGCTTTAGACAAGATAGAGGAAGAGCAAAACAAAAGTAAGACCAC
CGCACAGCAAGCGGCCGCTGATCTTCAGACCTGGAGGAGGAGATATGAGGGACAATTGGAGAAGTGAATT
ATATAAATATAAAGTAGTAAAAATTGAACCATTAGGAGTAGCACCCACCAAGGCAAAGAGAAGAGTGGTG
CAGAGAGAAAAAAGAGCAGTGGGAATAGGAGCTTTGTTCCTTGGGTTCTTGGGAGCAGCAGGAAGCACTA
TGGGCGCAGCGTCAATGACGCTGACGGTACAGGCCAGACAATTATTGTCTGGTATAGTGCAGCAGCAGAA
CAATTTGCTGAGGGCTATTGAGGCGCAACAGCATCTGTTGCAACTCACAGTCTGGGGCATCAAGCAGCTC
CAGGCAAGAATCCTGGCTGTGGAAAGATACCTAAAGGATCAACAGCTCCTGGGGATTTGGGGTTGCTCTG
GAAAACTCATTTGCACCACTGCTGTGCCTTGGAATGCTAGTTGGAGTAATAAATCTCTGGAACAGATTTG
GAATCACACGACCTGGATGGAGTGGGACAGAGAAATTAACAATTACACAAGCTTAATACACTCCTTAATT
GAAGAATCGCAAAACCAGCAAGAAAAGAATGAACAAGAATTATTGGAATTAGATAAATGGGCAAGTTTGT
GGAATTGGTTTAACATAACAAATTGGCTGTGGTATATAAAATTATTCATAATGATAGTAGGAGGCTTGGT
AGGTTTAAGAATAGTTTTTGCTGTACTTTCTATAGTGAATAGAGTTAGGCAGGGATATTCACCATTATCG
TTTCAGACCCACCTCCCAACCCCGAGGGGACCCATGCATTGCATCTCAATTAGTCAGCAACCAGGTGTGG
AAAGTCCCCAGGCTCCCCAGCAGGCAGAAGTATGCAAAGCATGCGTCTCAATTAGTCAGCAACCATAGTC
CCGCCCCTAACTCCGCCCATCCCGCCCCTAACTCCGCCCAGTTCCGCCCATTCTCCGCCCCATGGCTGAC
TAATTTTTTTTATTTATGCAGAGGCCGAGGCCGCCTCGGCCTCTGAGCTATTCCAGAAGTAGTGAGGAGG
CTTTTTTGGAGGCCTAGGCTTTTGCAAAAAGCTTTCTAGAGGTACCACCGGAGCTTACCATGACCGAGTA
CAAGCCCACGGTGCGCCTCGCCACCCGCGACGACGTCCCCAGGGCCGTACGCACCCTCGCCGCCGCGTTC
GCCGACTACCCCGCCACGCGCCACACCGTCGATCCGGACCGCCACATCGAGCGGGTCACCGAGCTGCAAG
AACTCTTCCTCACGCGCGTCGGGCTCGACATCGGCAAGGTGTGGGTCGCGGACGACGGCGCCGCCGTGGC
GGTCTGGACCACGCCGGAGAGCGTCGAAGCGGGGGCGGTGTTCGCCGAGATCGGCCCGCGCATGGCCGAG
TTGAGCGGTTCCCGGCTGGCCGCGCAGCAACAGATGGAAGGCCTCCTGGCGCCGCACCGGCCCAAGGAGC
CCGCGTGGTTCCTGGCCACCGTCGGCGTCTCGCCCGACCACCAGGGCAAGGGTCTGGGCAGCGCCGTCGT
GCTCCCCGGAGTGGAGGCGGCCGAGCGCGCCGGGGTGCCCGCCTTCCTGGAGACCTCCGCGCCCCGCAAC
CTCCCCTTCTACGAGCGGCTCGGCTTCACCGTCACCGCCGACGTCGAGGTGCCCGAAGGACCGCGCACCT
GGTGCATGACCCGCAAGCCCGGTGCCAGTTAACGAATTCTAGATCTTGAGACAAATGGCAGTATTCATCC
ACAATTTTAAAAGAAAAGGGGGGATTGGGGGGTACAGTGCAGGGGAAAGAATAGTAGACATAATAGCAAC
AGACATACAAACTAAAGAATTACAAAAACAAATTACAAAAATTCAAAATTTTCGGGTTTATTACAGGGAC
AGCAGAGATCCACTTTGGCGCCGGCTCGAGGCCTGCAGGTGCAAAGATGGATAAAGTTTTAAACAGAGAG
GAATCTTTGCAGCTAATGGACCTTCTAGGTCTTGAAAGGAGTGGGAATTGGCTCCGGTGCCCGTCAGTGG
GCAGAGCGCACATCGCCCACAGTCCCCGAGAAGTTGGGGGGAGGGGTCGGCAATTGAACCGGTGCCTAGA
GAAGGTGGCGCGGGGTAAACTGGGAAAGTGATGTCGTGTACTGGCTCCGCCTTTTTCCCGAGGGTGGGGG
AGAACCGTATATAAGTGCAGTAGTCGCCGTGAACGTTCTTTTTCGCAACGGGTTTGCCGCCAGAACACAG
GTAAGTGCCGTGTGTGGTTCCCGCGGGCCTGGCCTCTTTACGGGTTATGGCCCTTGCGTGCCTTGAATTA
CTTCCACCTGGCTGCAGTACGTGATTCTTGATCCCGAGCTTCGGGTTGGAAGTGGGTGGGAGAGTTCGAG
GCCTTGCGCTTAAGGAGCCCCTTCGCCTCGTGCTTGAGTTGAGGCCTGGCCTGGGCGCTGGGGCCGCCGC
GTGCGAATCTGGTGGCACCTTCGCGCCTGTCTCGCTGCTTTCGATAAGTCTCTAGCCATTTAAAATTTTT
GATGACCTGCTGCGACGCTTTTTTTCTGGCAAGATAGTCTTGTAAATGCGGGCCAAGATCTGCACACTGG
TATTTCGGTTTTTGGGGCCGCGGGCGGCGACGGGGCCCGTGCGTCCCAGCGCACATGTTCGGCGAGGCGG
GGCCTGCGAGCGCGGCCACCGAGAATCGGACGGGGGTAGTCTCAAGCTGGCCGGCCTGCTCTGGTGCCTG
GCCTCGCGCCGCCGTGTATCGCCCCGCCCTGGGCGGCAAGGCTGGCCCGGTCGGCACCAGTTGCGTGAGC
GGAAAGATGGCCGCTTCCCGGCCCTGCTGCAGGGAGCTCAAAATGGAGGACGCGGCGCTCGGGAGAGCGG
GCGGGTGAGTCACCCACACAAAGGAAAAGGGCCTTTCCGTCCTCAGCCGTCGCTTCATGTGACTCCACGG
AGTACCGGGCGCCGTCCAGGCACCTCGATTAGTTCTCGAGCTTTTGGAGTACGTCGTCTTTAGGTTGGGG
GGAGGGGTTTTATGCGATGGAGTTTCCCCACACTGAGTGGGTGGAGACTGAAGTTAGGCCAGCTTGGCAC
TTGATGTAATTCTCCTTGGAATTTGCCCTTTTTGAGTTTGGATCTTGGTTCATTCTCAAGCCTCAGACAG
TGGTTCAAAGTTTTTTTCTTCCATTTCAGGTGTCGTGAGGCTAGCACCGCCACCATGGACTCAGTGGTCT
TTGAGGATGTGGCTGTGGACTTCACCCTGGAGGAGTGGGCTTTGCTGGATTCTGCTCAGAGGGACCTCTA
CAGAGATGTGATGCTGGAGACCTTTCAGAACCTGGCCTCAGTAGATGATGAAACTCAATTTAAGGCCAGT
GGGTCAGTTTCTCAGCAGGATATTTATGGAGAGAAAATACCCAAGGAATCTAAAATAGCCACGTTCACCA
GAAATGTTTCCTGGGCCTCTGTTTTAGGAAAAATTTGGGACAGTCTTAGCATCGAAGATCAAACCACAAA
CCAGGGGAGAAATCTCAGAAATCATGGGTTGGAGAGACTCTGTGAAAGTAATGATCAATGTGGAGAAGCC
CTCAGCCAGATTCCACATCTTAATCTGTACAAGAAAATTCCACCTGGAGTAAAACAGTATGAATACAACA
CGTACGGAAAAGTCTTCATGCATCGCCGCACATCCCTCAAGAGTCCCATCACAGTTCACACTGGACACAA
ACCATATCAGTGCCAGGAATGTGGGCAGGCCTACAGTTGTCGTTCACACCTAAGAATGCATGTGAGAACC
CACAATGGAGAGAGACCCTATGTGTGTAAATTATGTGGGAAAACCTTTCCTCGTACTTCCTCCCTCAATC
GGCATGTAAGGATTCACACTGCTGAGAAAACCTACGAATGTAAGCAATGTGGGAAAGCCTTTATTGACTT
CTCAAGTCTTACTAGTCATCTCAGAAGTCACACCGGAGAGAAGCCATATAAGTGTAAGGAATGTGGGAAA
GCTTTCAGTTATTCCTCAACGTTTCGAAGACACACAATAACACACACTGGCGAGAAGCCATATAAATGTA
AGGAATGTGCGGAAGCCTTTAGTTATTCCTCAACTTTTCGAAGACATATGATTTCACACACTGGAGAGAA
GCCACATAAATGTAAAGAATGTGGGGAGGCCTTCAGTTATTCTTCGGCTTTTCGAAGACACATGATAACA
CACACTGGAGAGAAACCCTACGAATGCAAACAATGTGGGAAAACCTTCATTTATCTCCAGTCCTTTCGAA
GACATGAAAGGATTCACACTGGAGAGAAACCCTACGAATGCAAACAGTGTGGGAAGACCTTCATTTATCC
CCAGTCCTTTCGAAGACATGAAAGGACTCATGGTGGAGAGAAACCCTATGAATGCAACCAGTGCGGGAAA
GCATTCAGTCACCCCTCCTCCTTTCGAGGACACATGAGGGTGCACACTGGAGAGAAACCCTATGAGTGCA
AGCAATGTGGGAAAACTTTCAATTGGCCCATATCTTTACGAAAACATATGAGAACACATACTAGAGAGAA
ACCCTATGAATGTAAGCAGTGTGGGAAAGCCTTCAGCTTGTCTGCTTGCTTTCGAGAACATGTGAGAATG
CACCCTGAAGACAAATCCTATGAATGCAAGCTATGTGGGAAAGCTTTCTATTGCCACATATCCTTACAAA
AACATATGAGAAGACATACCGCAGAGAAACTCTATAAATGCAAGCAGTGTGGGAAAGCTTTCAGTTGGCC
TGAACTTTTGCAACAACATGTGAGAACGCACACTGTAGAGAAGCCCTATGAATGTAAGGAATGTGGGAAG
GTCTTCAAATGGCCATCATCTTTACCAATACATATGAGACTGCACACTGGAGAGAAACCTTATCAATGTA
AGCATTGTGGGAAAGCATTCAATTGTTCCTCATCCTTAAGGCGACATGTGAGAATACACACTACAGAAAA
ACAGTATAAGTGTAATGTAGGACATCCTCCTGCAAATGAATTCATGTGCAGTGCTTCAGAAAAGTCACAC
CAGGAGAGAGATCTGATCAAAGTTGTAAATATGGTGTTGCCTTTATAGTAATGAACTAGTCCGTAACTTG
AAAGTATTTCGATTTCTTGGCTTTATATATCTTGTGGAAAGGACGAACCTGGCTCCACTACGGCTCTCCC
ACGCGTTAAGTCGACAATCAACCTCTGGATTACAAAATTTGTGAAAGATTGACTGGTATTCTTAACTATG
TTGCTCCTTTTACGCTATGTGGATACGCTGCTTTAATGCCTTTGTATCATGCTATTGCTTCCCGTATGGC
TTTCATTTTCTCCTCCTTGTATAAATCCTGGTTGCTGTCTCTTTATGAGGAGTTGTGGCCCGTTGTCAGG
CAACGTGGCGTGGTGTGCACTGTGTTTGCTGACGCAACCCCCACTGGTTGGGGCATTGCCACCACCTGTC
AGCTCCTTTCCGGGACTTTCGCTTTCCCCCTCCCTATTGCCACGGCGGAACTCATCGCCGCCTGCCTTGC
CCGCTGCTGGACAGGGGCTCGGCTGTTGGGCACTGACAATTCCGTGGTGTTGTCGGGGAAATCATCGTCC
TTTCCTTGGCTGCTCGCCTGTGTTGCCACCTGGATTCTGCGCGGGACGTCCTTCTGCTACGTCCCTTCGG
CCCTCAATCCAGCGGACCTTCCTTCCCGCGGCCTGCTGCCGGCTCTGCGGCCTCTTCCGCGTCTTCGCCT
TCGCCCTCAGACGAGTCGGATCTCCCTTTGGGCCGCCTCCCCGCGTCGACTTTAAGACCAATGACTTACA
AGGCAGCTGTAGATCTTAGCCACTTTTTAAAAGAAAAGGGGGGACTGGAAGGGCTAATTCACTCCCAACG
AAGACAAGATCTGCTTTTTGCTTGTACTGGGTCTCTCTGGTTAGACCAGATCTGAGCCTGGGAGCTCTCT
GGCTAACTAGGGAACCCACTGCTTAAGCCTCAATAAAGCTTGCCTTGAGTGCTTCAAGTAGTGTGTGCCC
GTCTGTTGTGTGACTCTGGTAACTAGAGATCCCTCAGACCCTTTTAGTCAGTGTGGAAAATCTCTAGCAG
TACGTATAGTAGTTCATGTCATCTTATTATTCAGTATTTATAACTTGCAAAGAAATGAATATCAGAGAGT
GAGAGGAACTTGTTTATTGCAGCTTATAATGGTTACAAATAAAGCAATAGCATCACAAATTTCACAAATA
AAGCATTTTTTTCACTGCATTCTAGTTGTGGTTTGTCCAAACTCATCAATGTATCTTATCATGTCTGGCT
CTAGCTATCCCGCCCCTAACTCCGCCCATCCCGCCCCTAACTCCGCCCAGTTCCGCCCATTCTCCGCCCC
ATGGCTGACTAATTTTTTTTATTTATGCAGAGGCCGAGGCCGCCTCGGCCTCTGAGCTATTCCAGAAGTA
GTGAGGAGGCTTTTTTGGAGGCCTAGGGACGTACCCAATTCGCCCTATAGTGAGTCGTATTACGCGCGCT
CACTGGCCGTCGTTTTACAACGTCGTGACTGGGAAAACCCTGGCGTTACCCAACTTAATCGCCTTGCAGC
ACATCCCCCTTTCGCCAGCTGGCGTAATAGCGAAGAGGCCCGCACCGATCGCCCTTCCCAACAGTTGCGC
AGCCTGAATGGCGAATGGG
[124 nt withheld, positions 7580-7703]
C
[91 nt withheld, positions 7705-7795]
A
[49 nt withheld, positions 7797-7845]
CCTTTGACGTTGGAGTCCACGTTCTTT
[37 nt withheld, positions 7873-7909]
ACCCTATCTCGGTCTATTCTTTTGATTTATAAGGGATTTTGCCGATTTCGGCCTATTGGTTAAAAAATGA
GCTGATTTAACAAAAATTTAACGCGAATTTTAACAAAATATTAACGCTTACAATTTAGGTGGCACTTTTC
GGGGAAATGTGCGCGGAACCCCTATTTGTTTATTTTTCTAAATACATTCAAATATGTATCCGCTCATGAG
ACAATAACCCTGATAAATGCTTCAATAATATTGAAAAAGGAAGAGTATGAGTATTCAACATTTCCGTGTC
GCCCTTATTCCCTTTTTTGCGGCATTTTGCCTTCCTGTTTTTGCTCACCCAGAAACGCTGGTGAAAGTAA
AAGATGCTGAAGATCAGTTGGGTGCACGAGTGGGTTACATCGAACTGGATCTCAACAGCGGTAAGATCCT
TGAGAGTTTTCGCCCCGAAGAACGTTTTCCAATGATGAGCACTTTTAAAGTTCTGCTATGTGGCGCGGTA
TTATCCCGTATTGACGCCGGGCAAGAGCAACTCGGTCGCCGCATACACTATTCTCAGAATGACTTGGTTG
AGTACTCACCAGTCACAGAAAAGCATCTTACGGATGGCATGACAGTAAGAGAATTATGCAGTGCTGCCAT
AACCATGAGTGATAACACTGCGGCCAACTTACTTCTGACAACGATCGGAGGACCGAAGGAGCTAACCGCT
TTTTTGCACAACATGGGGGATCATGTAACTCGCCTTGATCGTTGGGAACCGGAGCTGAATGAAGCCATAC
CAAACGACGAGCGTGACACCACGATGCCTGTAGCAATGGCAACAACGTTGCGCAAACTATTAACTGGCGA
ACTACTTACTCTAGCTTCCCGGCAACAATTAATAGACTGGATGGAGGCGGATAAAGTTGCAGGACCACTT
CTGCGCTCGGCCCTTCCGGCTGGCTGGTTTATTGCTGATAAATCTGGAGCCGGTGAGCGTGGGTCTCGCG
GTATCATTGCAGCACTGGGGCCAGATGGTAAGCCCTCCCGTATCGTAGTTATCTACACGACGGGGAGTCA
GGCAACTATGGATGAACGAAATAGACAGATCGCTGAGATAGGTGCCTCACTGATTAAGCATTGGTAACTG
TCAGACCAAGTTTACTCATATATACTTTAGATTGATTTAAAACTTCATTTTTAATTTAAAAGGATCTAGG
TGAAGATCCTTTTTGATAATCTCATGACCAAAATCCCTTAACGTGAGTTTTCGTTCCACTGAGCGTCAGA
CCCCGTAGAAAAGATCAAAGGATCTTCTTGAGATCCTTTTTTTCTGCGCGTAATCTGCTGCTTGCAAACA
AAAAAACCACCGCTACCAGCGGTGGTTTGTTTGCCGGATCAAGAGCTACCAACTCTTTTTCCGAAGGTAA
CTGGCTTCAGCAGAGCGCAGATACCAAATACTGTTCTTCTAGTGTAGCCGTAGTTAGGCCACCACTTCAA
GAACTCTGTAGCACCGCCTACATACCTCGCTCTGCTAATCCTGTTACCAGTGGCTGCTGCCAGTGGCGAT
AAGTCGTGTCTTACCGGGTTGGACTCAAGACGATAGTTACCGGATAAGGCGCAGCGGTCGGGCTGAACGG
GGGGTTCGTGCACACAGCCCAGCTTGGAGCGAACGACCTACACCGAACTGAGATACCTACAGCGTGAGCT
ATGAGAAAGCGCCACGCTTCCCGAAGGGAGAAAGGCGGACAGGTATCCGGTAAGCGGCAGGGTCGGAACA
GGAGAGCGCACGAGGGAGCTTCCAGGGGGAAACGCCTGGTATCTTTATAGTCCTGTCGGGTTTCGCCACC
TCTGACTTGAGCGTCGATTTTTGTGATGCTCGTCAGGGGGGCGGAGCCTATGGAAAAACGCCAGCAACGC
GGCCTTTTTACGGTTCCTGGCCTTTTGCTGGCCTTTTGCTCACATGTTCTTTCCTGCGTTATCCCCTGAT
TCTGTGGATAACCGTATTACCGCCTTTGAGTGAGCTGATACCGCTCGCCGCAGCCGAACGACCGAGCGCA
GCGAGTCAGTGAGCGAGGAAGCGGAAGAGCGCCCAATACGCAAACCGCCTCTCCCCGCGCGTTGGCCGAT
TCATTAATGCAGCTGGCACGACAGGTTTCCCGACTGGAAAGCGGGCAGTGAGCGCAACGCAATTAATGTG
AGTTAGCTCACTCATTAGGCACCCCAGGCTTTACACTTTATGCTTCCGGCTCGTATGTTGTGTGGAATTG
TGAGCGGATAACAATTTCACACAGGAAACAGCTATGACCATGATTACGCCAAGCGCGCAATTAACCCTCA
CTAAAGGGAACAAAAGCTGGAGCTGCAAGC
Features (pLannotate 1.2.2; 32 found; start..end, strand, type, name):
      5..231     +  promoter       RSV promoter: Rous sarcoma virus enhancer/promoter
    232..412     +  LTR            5' LTR (truncated): truncated 5' long terminal repeat (LTR) from HIV-1
    459..584     +  misc_feature   HIV-1 Ψ: packaging signal of human immunodeficiency virus type 1
    568..931     +  CDS            HIV-1 gag (fragment): gag protein from human immunodeficiency virus 1; gag
   1077..1310    +  misc_feature   RRE: The Rev response element (RRE) of HIV-1 allows for Rev-dependent mRNA export from the nucleus to the cytoplasm.
   1687..1713    +  CDS            Rev (fragment): human immunodeficiency virus 1 (HIV-1) Rev protein; rev; enhances nuclear export of unspliced and incompletely spliced viral mRNAs
   1720..1743    +  promoter       SV40 promoter (fragment): SV40 early promoter
   1744..1815    +  promoter       SV40 promoter (fragment): SV40 enhancer and early promoter
   1839..1974    +  rep_origin     SV40 ori: SV40 origin of replication
   2020..2616    +  CDS            PuroR (fragment): puromycin N-acetyltransferase; pac from Streptomyces; confers resistance to puromycin
   2665..2782    +  misc_feature   cPPT/CTS: central polypurine tract and central termination sequence of HIV-1
   2847..2913    +  CDS            small t antigen (fragment): SV40 (simian virus 40) small t antigen
   2920..4098    +  promoter       EF-1α promoter: strong constitutive promoter for human elongation factor EF-1α
   4115..4687    +  CDS            ZNF555 (fragment): ZN555_HUMAN - Experimental evidence at protein level: Swiss-Prot protein existence level 1. May be involved in transcriptional regulation. From Homo sapiens (Human).
   5894..5995    +  CDS            ZNF555 (fragment): ZN555_HUMAN - Experimental evidence at protein level: Swiss-Prot protein existence level 1. May be involved in transcriptional regulation. From Homo sapiens (Human).
   6011..6064    +  promoter       U6 promoter (fragment): RNA polymerase III promoter for human U6 snRNA
   6106..6694    +  misc_feature   WPRE: woodchuck hepatitis virus posttranscriptional regulatory element
   6745..6764    +  misc_feature   cPPT/CTS (fragment): central polypurine tract and central termination sequence of HIV-1
   6766..6999    +  LTR            3' LTR (ΔU3): self-inactivating 3' long terminal repeat (LTR) from HIV-1
   7077..7198    +  polyA_signal   SV40 poly(A) signal: SV40 polyadenylation signal
   7238..7373    +  rep_origin     SV40 ori: SV40 origin of replication
   7394..7412    -  promoter       T7 promoter: promoter for bacteriophage T7 RNA polymerase
   7420..7575    +  CDS            lacZα (fragment): LacZα fragment of β-galactosidase; lacZ fragment
   7580..8008    +  rep_origin     f1 ori (sequence partly withheld): f1 bacteriophage origin of replication; arrow indicates direction of (+) strand synthesis
   8061..8165    +  promoter       AmpR promoter: bla
   8166..9026    +  CDS            AmpR: β-lactamase; bla; confers resistance to ampicillin, carbenicillin, and related antibiotics
   9197..9785    +  rep_origin     ori: high-copy-number ColE1/pMB1/pBR322/pUC origin of replication
   9968..10060   +  CDS            lacI (fragment): lac repressor; lacI; The lac repressor binds to the lac operator to inhibit transcription in E. coli. This inhibition can be relieved by adding lactose or isopropyl-β-D-thiogalactopyranoside (IPTG).
  10073..10094   +  protein_bind   CAP binding site: CAP binding activates transcription in the presence of cAMP. E. coli catabolite activator protein
  10109..10139   +  promoter       lac promoter: promoter for the E. coli lac operon
  10147..10163   +  protein_bind   lac operator: The lac repressor binds to the lac operator to inhibit transcription in E. coli. This inhibition can be relieved by adding lactose or isopropyl-β-D-thiogalactopyranoside (IPTG). lac repressor encoded by lacI
  10208..10226   +  promoter       T3 promoter: promoter for bacteriophage T3 RNA polymerase
