[The description below was written by a language model from this plasmid's Addgene catalogue record and pLannotate feature annotations shown in this document.]
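Description:
TFORF0764 is a lentiviral mammalian expression plasmid built on the pLX_TRC317 backbone and belongs to a barcoded library of transcription factor open reading frames. It carries the human zinc-finger gene ZNF555 as a synthesized ORF of about 2 kb under the strong constitutive EF-1α promoter. According to the record, each clone in the collection also carries a unique 24-bp barcode, so the transcription factor can be identified by sequencing in pooled overexpression screens. The barcode is not annotated in the feature table. The automated annotation matches ZNF555 only at the two ends of the insert region, and the stretch between them is left unlabelled. A WPRE downstream of the ORF enhances transcript stability and expression.

The viral framework is a third-generation, self-inactivating design. An RSV promoter drives a truncated HIV-1 5' LTR, followed by the Ψ packaging signal with a gag fragment, the RRE for Rev-dependent nuclear export, a cPPT/CTS element, and a ΔU3 3' LTR followed by an SV40 polyadenylation signal. Upstream of the EF-1α cassette, an SV40 early promoter drives puromycin N-acetyltransferase, which allows selection of transduced cells with puromycin. In bacteria the plasmid is maintained through a high-copy ColE1/pUC-type origin and ampicillin resistance (β-lactamase). An f1 origin and remnants of lac and T7/T3 promoter elements from the cloning backbone are also present. The depositor notes that the plasmid can recombine during propagation, as is common for constructs with repeated LTRs. It is intended for producing lentivirus to overexpress ZNF555, alone or within pooled transcription factor screens such as directed differentiation studies.
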