Addgene plasmid #142203: TFORF0764
Purpose: Lentiviral vector for overexpressing transcription factor ORFs with unique 24-bp barcodes. Barcodes facilitate identification of transcription factors in pooled screens.
Depositing lab: Feng Zhang. Depositing organization: Broad Institute. Publication: A transcription factor atlas of directed differentiation. Joung J, Ma S, Tay T, Geiger-Schuller KR, Kirchgatterer PC, Verdine VK, Guo B, Arias-Garcia MA, Allen WE, Singh A, Kuksenko O, Abudayyeh OO, Gootenberg JS, Fu Z, Macrae RK, Buenrostro JD, Regev A, Zhang F. Cell. 2023 Jan 5;186(1):209-229.e26. doi: 10.1016/j.cell.2022.11.026. PubMed 36608654.
Backbone
  Vector backbone: pLX_TRC317
  Backbone manufacturer: Broad Institute Genetic Perturbation Platform
  Backbone size w/o insert (bp): 8264
  Vector type: Mammalian Expression, Lentiviral
  Selectable markers: Puromycin
Growth in bacteria
  Bacterial resistance: Ampicillin, 100 μg/mL
  Growth temperature: 37°C
  Growth strain: NEB Stable
  Copy number: High Copy
Gene/Insert
  Gene/Insert name: ZNF555
  Species: H. sapiens (human)
  Insert size (bp): 1985
  Entrez Gene: ZNF555 (a.k.a. FLJ41894, MGC26707)
  Promoter: EF1a
  Cloning method: Unknown
  Sequencing primers: 5′ GGGTGGAGACTGAAGTTAGGCCAG; 3′ CACATAGCGTAAAAGGAGCAACATAG
Terms and licenses: Academic/Nonprofit Terms; Industry Terms: Not Available to Industry
Depositor comments: NM_001172775,ENST00000591539 . The transcription factor ORF portion of this plasmid was synthesized by Genewiz. Please test multiple small colonies in case of plasmid recombination. To make this collection available in a timely manner, a portion of this collection was not fully sequenced by Addgene. If an Addgene verified full plasmid sequence is not available, please contact us prior to placing an order to request the full sequence.
How to cite: TFORF0764 was a gift from Feng Zhang (Addgene plasmid # 142203 ; http://n2t.net/addgene:142203 ; RRID:Addgene_142203)
