>Addgene plasmid #142203 | TFORF0764 | depositor partial sequence | sequence record 278747 | Insert
ACCGCCACCATGGACTCAGTGGTCTTTGAGGATGTGGCTGTGGACTTCACCCTGGAGGAGTGGGCTTTGC
TGGATTCTGCTCAGAGGGACCTCTACAGAGATGTGATGCTGGAGACCTTTCAGAACCTGGCCTCAGTAGA
TGATGAAACTCAATTTAAGGCCAGTGGGTCAGTTTCTCAGCAGGATATTTATGGAGAGAAAATACCCAAG
GAATCTAAAATAGCCACGTTCACCAGAAATGTTTCCTGGGCCTCTGTTTTAGGAAAAATTTGGGACAGTC
TTAGCATCGAAGATCAAACCACAAACCAGGGGAGAAATCTCAGAAATCATGGGTTGGAGAGACTCTGTGA
AAGTAATGATCAATGTGGAGAAGCCCTCAGCCAGATTCCACATCTTAATCTGTACAAGAAAATTCCACCT
GGAGTAAAACAGTATGAATACAACACGTACGGAAAAGTCTTCATGCATCGCCGCACATCCCTCAAGAGTC
CCATCACAGTTCACACTGGACACAAACCATATCAGTGCCAGGAATGTGGGCAGGCCTACAGTTGTCGTTC
ACACCTAAGAATGCATGTGAGAACCCACAATGGAGAGAGACCCTATGTGTGTAAATTATGTGGGAAAACC
TTTCCTCGTACTTCCTCCCTCAATCGGCATGTAAGGATTCACACTGCTGAGAAAACCTACGAATGTAAGC
AATGTGGGAAAGCCTTTATTGACTTCTCAAGTCTTACTAGTCATCTCAGAAGTCACACCGGAGAGAAGCC
ATATAAGTGTAAGGAATGTGGGAAAGCTTTCAGTTATTCCTCAACGTTTCGAAGACACACAATAACACAC
ACTGGCGAGAAGCCATATAAATGTAAGGAATGTGCGGAAGCCTTTAGTTATTCCTCAACTTTTCGAAGAC
ATATGATTTCACACACTGGAGAGAAGCCACATAAATGTAAAGAATGTGGGGAGGCCTTCAGTTATTCTTC
GGCTTTTCGAAGACACATGATAACACACACTGGAGAGAAACCCTACGAATGCAAACAATGTGGGAAAACC
TTCATTTATCTCCAGTCCTTTCGAAGACATGAAAGGATTCACACTGGAGAGAAACCCTACGAATGCAAAC
AGTGTGGGAAGACCTTCATTTATCCCCAGTCCTTTCGAAGACATGAAAGGACTCATGGTGGAGAGAAACC
CTATGAATGCAACCAGTGCGGGAAAGCATTCAGTCACCCCTCCTCCTTTCGAGGACACATGAGGGTGCAC
ACTGGAGAGAAACCCTATGAGTGCAAGCAATGTGGGAAAACTTTCAATTGGCCCATATCTTTACGAAAAC
ATATGAGAACACATACTAGAGAGAAACCCTATGAATGTAAGCAGTGTGGGAAAGCCTTCAGCTTGTCTGC
TTGCTTTCGAGAACATGTGAGAATGCACCCTGAAGACAAATCCTATGAATGCAAGCTATGTGGGAAAGCT
TTCTATTGCCACATATCCTTACAAAAACATATGAGAAGACATACCGCAGAGAAACTCTATAAATGCAAGC
AGTGTGGGAAAGCTTTCAGTTGGCCTGAACTTTTGCAACAACATGTGAGAACGCACACTGTAGAGAAGCC
CTATGAATGTAAGGAATGTGGGAAGGTCTTCAAATGGCCATCATCTTTACCAATACATATGAGACTGCAC
ACTGGAGAGAAACCTTATCAATGTAAGCATTGTGGGAAAGCATTCAATTGTTCCTCATCCTTAAGGCGAC
ATGTGAGAATACACACTACAGAAAAACAGTATAAGTGTAATGTAGGACATCCTCCTGCAAATGAATTCAT
GTGCAGTGCTTCAGAAAAGTCACACCAGGAGAGAGATCTGATCAAAGTTGTAAATATGGTGTTGCCTTTA
TAGTAATGAACTAGTCCGTAACTTGAAAGTATTTCGATTTCTTGGCTTTATATATCTTGTGGAAAGGACG
AACCTGGCTCCACTACGGCTCTCCC
