>Addgene plasmid #142203 | TFORF0764 | depositor partial sequence | sequence record 278748 | Barcode
ACCTGGCTCCACTACGGCTCTCCC
